Addgene plasmid #69529: CMJ206
Purpose: pTET pduD1-20-mCherry-ssrA
Depositing lab: Danielle Tullman-Ercek. Depositing organization: University of California, Berkeley. Publication: Localization of Proteins to the 1,2-Propanediol Utilization Microcompartment by Non-native Signal Sequences Is Mediated by a Common Hydrophobic Motif. Jakobson CM, Kim EY, Slininger MF, Chien A, Tullman-Ercek D. J Biol Chem. 2015 Aug 17. pii: jbc.M115.651919. 10.1074/jbc.M115.651919 PubMed 26283792.
Backbone
  Vector backbone: pTET
Growth in bacteria
  Bacterial resistance: Kanamycin, 50 μg/mL
  Growth temperature: 37°C
  Growth strain: DH10B
  Copy number: Unknown
Gene/Insert
  Gene/Insert name: mCherry
Terms and licenses: Academic/Nonprofit Terms; Industry Terms: Not Available to Industry
How to cite: CMJ206 was a gift from Danielle Tullman-Ercek (Addgene plasmid # 69529 ; http://n2t.net/addgene:69529 ; RRID:Addgene_69529)
