[The description below was written by a language model from this plasmid's Addgene catalogue record and pLannotate feature annotations shown in this document.]
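Description:
CMJ206 is a 4,978-bp bacterial expression plasmid built on a pTET backbone, designed for tetracycline-inducible production of a microcompartment-targeted fluorescent reporter. It replicates from the pSC101 origin together with its cognate Rep101 (RepA) protein. This system is generally low-copy, although the catalogue entry lists copy number as unknown. Selection is by kanamycin through the neo (nptII) gene, which is followed by a lambda t0 terminator. A short annotated fragment of the Tn5 transposase next to the resistance gene is most likely a remnant carried along with the kanamycin cassette rather than a functional element.

The payload is a single fusion open reading frame transcribed from the Tn10 tetR/tetA promoter region, with the TetR repressor encoded divergently on the opposite strand. TetR keeps the promoter off by binding the tet operator, and a tetracycline-class inducer relieves this repression. The fusion begins with the first 20 residues of Salmonella PduD, a subunit of the PduCDE diol dehydratase. These residues are joined directly to the red fluorescent protein mCherry, which is followed by a C-terminal ssrA degradation tag annotated as an LVA-variant fragment. The rrnB T1 and T7Te terminators close the transcription unit.

The associated publication concerns signal sequences that localize proteins to the 1,2-propanediol utilization (Pdu) microcompartment, so the PduD peptide presumably serves as the encapsulation signal being tested. The ssrA tag directs proteins to ClpXP and ClpAP proteolysis. A plausible rationale, not stated in the record, is that it clears unencapsulated cytosolic reporter so that the remaining fluorescence reflects protected, encapsulated protein.
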