Features (pLannotate 1.2.2; 12 found; start..end, strand, type, name):
      7..630     -  CDS            TetR: tetracycline repressor TetR; tetR from transposon Tn10; TetR binds to the tetracycline operator tetO to inhibit transcription. This inhibition can be relieved by adding tetracycline or doxycycline.
    649..704     +  promoter       tetR/tetA promoters: tetR; overlapping promoters for bacterial tetR and tetA
    731..790     +  CDS            pduD (fragment): PDUD_SALTY - Experimental evidence at protein level: Swiss-Prot protein existence level 1. Part of the PduCDE complex that catalyzes the dehydration of 1,2-propanediol to propionaldehyde. Is required for S.typhimurium growth on 1,2-propanediol as the sole carbon and energy source. From Salmonella typhimurium (strain LT2 / SGSC1412 / ATCC 700720).
    791..1495    +  CDS            mCherry: mCherry is a basic (constitutively fluorescent) red fluorescent protein published in 2004, derived from Discosoma sp.. It is reported to be a very rapidly-maturing monomer with low acid sensitivity.
   1505..1534    +  CDS            ssrA tag (LVA) (fragment): C-terminal peptide that mediates degradation in bacteria through the ClpXP and ClpAP proteases (McGinness et al., 2006) mutant LVA variant that confers accelerated degradation under some conditions (Andersen et al., 1998)
   1566..1637    +  terminator     rrnB T1 terminator: transcription terminator T1 from the E. coli rrnB gene
   1653..1680    +  terminator     T7Te terminator: phage T7 early transcription terminator
   2211..3161    -  CDS            Rep101: RepA protein needed for replication with the pSC101 origin; rep101
   3209..3431    -  rep_origin     pSC101 ori: low-copy replication origin that requires the Rep101 protein
   3923..4017    -  terminator     lambda t0 terminator: transcription terminator from phage lambda
   4051..4842    -  CDS            neo: KKA2_KLEPN - Also known as kan, nptII. Experimental evidence at protein level: Swiss-Prot protein existence level 1. Resistance to kanamycin, neomycin, paromomycin, ribostamycin, butirosin and gentamicin B. From Klebsiella pneumoniae.
   4874..4978    -  CDS            tnpA (fragment): TN5P_ECOLX - Also known as tnp. Experimental evidence at protein level: Swiss-Prot protein existence level 1. Mediates transposition of transposon Tn5 by a 'cut and paste' mechanism. First, the monomeric transposase binds the 19 bp inverted DNA repeats flanking the transposon. Then, dimerization of the DNA- bound transposase creates a synaptic DNA complex. After nicking of the first DNA strand, excision of the transposon proceeds through a series of intermediates. The transposase then mediates the insertion of the transposon at a new site by strand transfer. The activity of the wild- type tran
>Addgene plasmid #69529 | CMJ206 | depositor full sequence | sequence record 122809 | CMJ206 sequence 4978 bps
GACGTCTTAAGACCCACTTTCACATTTAAGTTGTTTTTCTAATCCGCATATGATCAATTCAAGGCCGAAT
AAGAAGGCTGGCTCTGCACCTTGGTGATCAAATAATTCGATAGCTTGTCGTAATAATGGCGGCATACTAT
CAGTAGTAGGTGTTTCCCTTTCTTCTTTAGCGACTTGATGCTCTTGATCTTCCAATACGCAACCTAAAGT
AAAATGCCCCACAGCGCTGAGTGCATATAATGCATTCTCTAGTGAAAAACCTTGTTGGCATAAAAAGGCT
AATTGATTTTCGAGAGTTTCATACTGTTTTTCTGTAGGCCGTGTACCTAAATGTACTTTTGCTCCATCGC
GATGACTTAGTAAAGCACATCTAAAACTTTTAGCGTTATTACGTAAAAAATCTTGCCAGCTTTCCCCTTC
TAAAGGGCAAAAGTGAGTATGGTGCCTATCTAACATCTCAATGGCTAAGGCGTCGAGCAAAGCCCGCTTA
TTTTTTACATGCCAATACAATGTAGGCTGCTCTACACCTAGCTTCTGGGCGAGTTTACGGGTTGTTAAAC
CTTCGATTCCGACCTCATTAAGCAGCTCTAATGCGCTGTTAATCACTTTACTTTTATCTAATCTAGACAT
CATTAATTCCTAATTTTTGTTGACACTCTATCGTTGATAGAGTTATTTTACCACTCCCTATCAGTGATAG
AGAAAAGAATTCTTAAAGAGGAGAAAGGTCATGGAAATTAATGAAAAATTGCTGCGCCAGATAATTGAAG
ACGTACTCCGCGATATGAAGGTGAGCAAGGGCGAGGAGGATAACATGGCCATCATCAAGGAGTTCATGCG
CTTCAAGGTGCACATGGAGGGCTCCGTGAACGGCCACGAGTTCGAGATCGAGGGCGAGGGCGAGGGCCGC
CCCTACGAGGGCACCCAGACCGCCAAGCTGAAGGTGACCAAGGGTGGCCCCCTGCCCTTCGCCTGGGACA
TCCTGTCCCCTCAGTTCATGTACGGCTCCAAGGCCTACGTGAAGCACCCCGCCGACATCCCCGACTACTT
GAAGCTGTCCTTCCCCGAGGGCTTCAAGTGGGAGCGCGTGATGAACTTCGAGGACGGCGGCGTGGTGACC
GTGACCCAGGACTCCTCCCTCCAGGACGGCGAGTTCATCTACAAGGTGAAGCTGCGCGGCACCAACTTCC
CCTCCGACGGCCCCGTAATGCAGAAGAAGACCATGGGCTGGGAGGCCTCCTCCGAGCGGATGTACCCCGA
GGACGGCGCCCTGAAGGGCGAGATCAAGCAGAGGCTGAAGCTGAAGGACGGCGGCCACTACGACGCTGAG
GTCAAGACCACCTACAAGGCCAAGAAGCCCGTGCAGCTGCCCGGCGCCTACAACGTCAACATCAAGTTGG
ACATCACCTCCCACAACGAGGACTACACCATCGTGGAACAGTACGAACGCGCCGAGGGCCGCCACTCCAC
CGGCGGCATGGACGAGCTGTACAAGGTCGACGCAGCAAACGACGAAAACTACGCTTTAGCAGCTTAAAAG
CTTTCGAGTAAGGATCTCCAGGCATCAAATAAAACGAAAGGCTCAGTCGAAAGACTGGGCCTTTCGTTTT
ATCTGTTGTTTGTCGGTGAACGCTCTCTACTAGAGTCACACTGGCTCACCTTCGGGTGGGCCTTTCTGCG
TTTATACCTAGGGTACGGGTTTTGCTGCCCGCAAACGGGCTGTTCTGGTGTTGCTAGTTTGTTATCAGAA
TCGCAGATCCGGCTTCAGCCGGTTTGCCGGCTGAAAGCGCTATTTCTTCCAGAATTGCCATGATTTTTTC
CCCACGGGAGGCGTCACTGGCTCCCGTGTTGTCGGCAGCTTTGATTCGATAAGCAGCATCGCCTGTTTCA
GGCTGTCTATGTGTGACTGTTGAGCTGTAACAAGTTGTCTCAGGTGTTCAATTTCATGTTCTAGTTGCTT
TGTTTTACTGGTTTCACCTGTTCTATTAGGTGTTACATGCTGTTCATCTGTTACATTGTCGATCTGTTCA
TGGTGAACAGCTTTGAATGCACCAAAAACTCGTAAAAGCTCTGATGTATCTATCTTTTTTACACCGTTTT
CATCTGTGCATATGGACAGTTTTCCCTTTGATATGTAACGGTGAACAGTTGTTCTACTTTTGTTTGTTAG
TCTTGATGCTTCACTGATAGATACAAGAGCCATAAGAACCTCAGATCCTTCCGTATTTAGCCAGTATGTT
CTCTAGTGTGGTTCGTTGTTTTTGCGTGAGCCATGAGAACGAACCATTGAGATCATACTTACTTTGCATG
TCACTCAAAAATTTTGCCTCAAAACTGGTGAGCTGAATTTTTGCAGTTAAAGCATCGTGTAGTGTTTTTC
TTAGTCCGTTATGTAGGTAGGAATCTGATGTAATGGTTGTTGGTATTTTGTCACCATTCATTTTTATCTG
GTTGTTCTCAAGTTCGGTTACGAGATCCATTTGTCTATCTAGTTCAACTTGGAAAATCAACGTATCAGTC
GGGCGGCCTCGCTTATCAACCACCAATTTCATATTGCTGTAAGTGTTTAAATCTTTACTTATTGGTTTCA
AAACCCATTGGTTAAGCCTTTTAAACTCATGGTAGTTATTTTCAAGCATTAACATGAACTTAAATTCATC
AAGGCTAATCTCTATATTTGCCTTGTGAGTTTTCTTTTGTGTTAGTTCTTTTAATAACCACTCATAAATC
CTCATAGAGTATTTGTTTTCAAAAGACTTAACATGTTCCAGATTATATTTTATGAATTTTTTTAACTGGA
AAAGATAAGGCAATATCTCTTCACTAAAAACTAATTCTAATTTTTCGCTTGAGAACTTGGCATAGTTTGT
CCACTGGAAAATCTCAAAGCCTTTAACCAAAGGATTCCTGATTTCCACAGTTCTCGTCATCAGCTCTCTG
GTTGCTTTAGCTAATACACCATAAGCATTTTCCCTACTGATGTTCATCATCTGAGCGTATTGGTTATAAG
TGAACGATACCGTCCGTTCTTTCCTTGTAGGGTTTTCAATCGTGGGGTTGAGTAGTGCCACACAGCATAA
AATTAGCTTGGTTTCATGCTCCGTTAAGTCATAGCGACTAATCGCTAGTTCATTTGCTTTGAAAACAACT
AATTCAGACATACATCTCAATTGGTCTAGGTGATTTTAATCACTATACCAATTGAGATGGGCTAGTCAAT
GATAATTACTAGTCCTTTTCCCGGGTGATCTGGGTATCTGTAAATTCTGCTAGACCTTTGCTGGAAAACT
TGTAAATTCTGCTAGACCCTCTGTAAATTCCGCTAGACCTTTGTGTGTTTTTTTTGTTTATATTCAAGTG
GTTATAATTTATAGAATAAAGAAAGAATAAAAAAAGATAAAAAGAATAGATCCCAGCCCTGTGTATAACT
CACTACTTTAGTCAGTTCCGCAGTATTACAAAAGGATGTCGCAAACGCTGTTTGCTCCTCTACAAAACAG
ACCTTAAAACCCTAAAGGCTTAAGTAGCACCCTCGCAAGCTCGGGCAAATCGCTGAATATTCCTTTTGTC
TCCGACCATCAGGCACCTGAGTCGCTGTCTTTTTCGTGACATTCAGTTCGCTGCGCTCACGGCTCTGGCA
GTGAATGGGGGTAAATGGCACTACAGGCGCCTTTTATGGATTCATGCAAGGAAACTACCCATAATACAAG
AAAAGCCCGTCACGGGCTTCTCAGGGCGTTTTATGGCGGGTCTGCTATGTGGTGCTATCTGACTTTTTGC
TGTTCAGCAGTTCCTGCCCTCTGATTTTCCAGTCTGACCACTTCGGATTATCCCGTGACAGGTCATTCAG
ACTGGCTAATGCACCCAGTAAGGCAGCGGTATCATCAACAGGCTTACCCGTCTTACTGTCCCTAGTGCTT
GGATTCTCACCAATAAAAAACGCCCGGCGGCAACCGAGCGTTCTGAACAAATCCAGATGGAGTTCTGAGG
TCATTACTGGATCTATCAACAGGAGTCCAAGCGAGCTCTCGAACCCCAGAGTCCCGCTCAGAAGAACTCG
TCAAGAAGGCGATAGAAGGCGATGCGCTGCGAATCGGGAGCGGCGATACCGTAAAGCACGAGGAAGCGGT
CAGCCCATTCGCCGCCAAGCTCTTCAGCAATATCACGGGTAGCCAACGCTATGTCCTGATAGCGGTCCGC
CACACCCAGCCGGCCACAGTCGATGAATCCAGAAAAGCGGCCATTTTCCACCATGATATTCGGCAAGCAG
GCATCGCCATGGGTCACGACGAGATCCTCGCCGTCGGGCATGCGCGCCTTGAGCCTGGCGAACAGTTCGG
CTGGCGCGAGCCCCTGATGCTCTTCGTCCAGATCATCCTGATCGACAAGACCGGCTTCCATCCGAGTACG
TGCTCGCTCGATGCGATGTTTCGCTTGGTGGTCGAATGGGCAGGTAGCCGGATCAAGCGTATGCAGCCGC
CGCATTGCATCAGCCATGATGGATACTTTCTCGGCAGGAGCAAGGTGAGATGACAGGAGATCCTGCCCCG
GCACTTCGCCCAATAGCAGCCAGTCCCTTCCCGCTTCAGTGACAACGTCGAGCACAGCTGCGCAAGGAAC
GCCCGTCGTGGCCAGCCACGATAGCCGCGCTGCCTCGTCCTGCAGTTCATTCAGGGCACCGGACAGGTCG
GTCTTGACAAAAAGAACCGGGCGCCCCTGCGCTGACAGCCGGAACACGGCGGCATCAGAGCAGCCGATTG
TCTGTTGTGCCCAGTCATAGCCGAATAGCCTCTCCACCCAAGCGGCCGGAGAACCTGCGTGCAATCCATC
TTGTTCAATCATGCGAAACGATCCTCATCCTGTCTCTTGATCAGATCATGATCCCCTGCGCCATCAGATC
CTTGGCGGCAAGAAAGCCATCCAGTTTACTTTGCAGGGCTTCCCAACCTTACCAGAGGGCGCCCCAGCTG
GCAATTCC
