>Addgene plasmid #69529 | CMJ206 | addgene partial sequence | sequence record 125353 | Tet-R 5'-GGCGAGTTTACGGGTTGTTA-3'
ACTTTACTTTTATCTAATCTAGACATCATTAATTCCTAATTTTGTTGACACTCTATCGGTTGATAGAGCT
TATTTTACCACTCCCTATCAGTGATAGAGAAAAGAGAATTCTTAAAGAGGAGAAAGGTCATGGAAATTAA
TGAAAAATTGCTGCGCCAGATAATTGAAGACGTACTCCGCGATATGAAGGTGAGCAAGGGCGAGGAGGAT
AACATGGCCATCATCAAGGAGTTCATGCGCTTCAAGGTGCACATGGAGGGCTCCGTGAACGGCCACGAGT
TCGAGATCGAGGGCGAGGGCGAGGGCCGCCCCTACGAGGGCACCCAGACCGCCAAGCTGAAGGTGACCAA
GGGTGGCCCCCTGCCCTTCGCCTGGGACATCCTGTCCCCTCAGTTCATGTACGGCTCCAAGGCCTACGTG
AAGCACCCCGCCGACATCCCCGACTACTTGAAGCTGTCCTTCCCCGAGGGCTTCAAGTGGGAGCGCGTGA
TGAACTTCGAGGACGGCGGCGTGGTGACCGTGACCCAGGACTCCTCCTTGCAGGACGGCGAGTTCATCTA
CAAGGTGAAGCTGCGCGGCACCAACTTCCCCTCCGACGGCCCCGTAATGCAGAAGAAGACCATGGGCTGG
GAGGCCTCCTCCGAGCGGATGTACCCCGAGGACGGCGCCCTGAAGGGCGAGATCAAG
